Addgene plasmid #44967: m-sGFP1-10::NLG1
Depositing lab: Joshua Sanes. Depositing organization: Harvard University. Publication: Transgenic strategy for identifying synaptic connections in mice by fluorescence complementation (GRASP). Yamagata M, Sanes JR. Front Mol Neurosci. 2012;5:18. Epub 2012 Feb 16. 10.3389/fnmol.2012.00018 PubMed 22355283.
Backbone
  Vector backbone: pNICE
  Vector type: Mammalian Expression
Growth in bacteria
  Bacterial resistance: Kanamycin, 50 μg/mL
  Growth temperature: 37°C
  Growth strain: DH5alpha
  Copy number: Unknown
Gene/Insert
  Gene/Insert name: m-sGFP1-10::Neuroligin1 (alt name: mGRASP)
  Species: Synthetic
  Insert size (bp): 3100
  Promoter: CMV
  Cloning method: Restriction Enzyme; 5′ cloning site NheI (not destroyed); 3′ cloning site SalI (not destroyed)
  Sequencing primers: 5′ CMV_fwd_primer; 3′ EBV_rev_primer
Terms and licenses: Academic/Nonprofit Terms; Industry Terms: Not Available to Industry
How to cite: m-sGFP1-10::NLG1 was a gift from Joshua Sanes (Addgene plasmid # 44967 ; http://n2t.net/addgene:44967 ; RRID:Addgene_44967)
