[The description below was written by a language model from this plasmid's Addgene catalogue record and pLannotate feature annotations shown in this document.]
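Description:
m-sGFP1-10::NLG1 is a 7,156 bp mammalian expression plasmid built on the pNICE backbone. It encodes one half of a split-GFP synapse reporter for the mammalian GRASP (GFP reconstitution across synaptic partners) approach. It is propagated in E. coli through a high-copy ColE1/pUC-type origin and selected with kanamycin. The NeoR/KanR gene (Tn5 aminoglycoside phosphotransferase) sits behind tandem bacterial (bla) and SV40 early promoters and is followed by an HSV TK polyadenylation signal, so the same marker can also confer G418 resistance in mammalian cells. An f1 origin is also present. Short matches annotated as ble, bGH poly(A) and SV40 large T antigen appear to be backbone remnants rather than functional units.

The roughly 3.1 kb synthetic insert lies between NheI and SalI sites and is driven by the CMV immediate-early enhancer and promoter, with an SV40 poly(A) signal terminating the transcript. The open reading frame begins with a mouse Igκ leader peptide, which directs the protein into the secretory pathway. This is followed by a short HA epitope sequence (annotated as a fragment of 3xHA) and a superfolder GFP fragment corresponding to the non-fluorescent strands 1–10 portion. Last comes most of mouse neuroligin-1, a postsynaptic cell-adhesion protein that binds presynaptic neurexins. This arrangement should display the GFP1-10 fragment extracellularly on a neuroligin scaffold. Fluorescence would then be expected only where it meets the complementary GFP11 strand, presented by a partner construct on an apposed cell. According to the associated publication title, the construct belongs to a strategy for identifying synaptic connections in mice by fluorescence complementation.
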