Features (pLannotate 1.2.2; 17 found; start..end, strand, type, name):
     61..364     +  enhancer       CMV enhancer: human cytomegalovirus immediate early enhancer
    365..568     +  promoter       CMV promoter: human cytomegalovirus (CMV) immediate early promoter
    621..683     +  sig_peptide    Igκ leader: leader sequence from mouse immunoglobulin κ light chain
    683..706     +  CDS            3xHA (fragment): three tandem HA epitope tags
    711..1352    +  CDS            Superfolder GFP (fragment): Superfolder GFP is a basic (constitutively fluorescent) green fluorescent protein published in 2005, derived from Aequorea victoria. It is reported to be a very rapidly-maturing weak dimer.
   1386..3773    +  CDS            Nlgn1 (fragment): NLGN1_MOUSE - Also known as Kiaa1070. Experimental evidence at protein level: Swiss-Prot protein existence level 1. Cell surface protein involved in cell-cell-interactions via its interactions with neurexin family members. Plays a role in synapse function and synaptic signal transmission, and probably mediates its effects by recruiting and clustering other synaptic proteins. May promote the initial formation of synapses, but is not essential for this. In vitro, triggers the de novo formation of presynaptic structures. May be involved in specification of excitatory synapses. Required to maintai
   3777..3820    +  misc_feature   MCS (fragment): multiple cloning site
   3837..3921    +  CDS            large T antigen (fragment): large T antigen from SV40 (simian virus 40)
   3944..4065    +  polyA_signal   SV40 poly(A) signal: SV40 polyadenylation signal
   4099..4527    -  rep_origin     f1 ori (sequence partly withheld): f1 bacteriophage origin of replication; arrow indicates direction of (+) strand synthesis
   4554..4658    +  promoter       AmpR promoter: bla
   4660..5017    +  promoter       SV40 promoter: SV40 enhancer and early promoter
   5052..5846    +  CDS            NeoR/KanR: aminoglycoside phosphotransferase from Tn5; aph(3')-II (or nptII); confers resistance to neomycin, kanamycin, and G418 (Geneticin®)
   5867..6019    +  CDS            ble (fragment): BLE_KLEPN - Experimental evidence at protein level: Swiss-Prot protein existence level 1. Binding protein with a strong affinity to the bleomycin family of antibiotics. Binds to CL990; an antimitotic-antibiotic compound. From Klebsiella pneumoniae.
   6078..6125    +  polyA_signal   HSV TK poly(A) signal: herpes simplex virus thymidine kinase polyadenylation signal (Cole and Stacy, 1985)
   6216..6232    -  polyA_signal   bGH poly(A) signal (fragment): bovine growth hormone polyadenylation signal
   6454..7042    +  rep_origin     ori: high-copy-number ColE1/pMB1/pBR322/pUC origin of replication
>Addgene plasmid #44967 | m-sGFP1-10::NLG1 | depositor full sequence | sequence record 62258 | m-sGFP1-10::NLG1 sequence 7156 bps
TAGTTATTAATAGTAATCAATTACGGGGTCATTAGTTCATAGCCCATATATGGAGTTCCGCGTTACATAA
CTTACGGTAAATGGCCCGCCTGGCTGACCGCCCAACGACCCCCGCCCATTGACGTCAATAATGACGTATG
TTCCCATAGTAACGCCAATAGGGACTTTCCATTGACGTCAATGGGTGGAGTATTTACGGTAAACTGCCCA
CTTGGCAGTACATCAAGTGTATCATATGCCAAGTACGCCCCCTATTGACGTCAATGACGGTAAATGGCCC
GCCTGGCATTATGCCCAGTACATGACCTTATGGGACTTTCCTACTTGGCAGTACATCTACGTATTAGTCA
TCGCTATTACCATGGTGATGCGGTTTTGGCAGTACATCAATGGGCGTGGATAGCGGTTTGACTCACGGGG
ATTTCCAAGTCTCCACCCCATTGACGTCAATGGGAGTTTGTTTTGGCACCAAAATCAACGGGACTTTCCA
AAATGTCGTAACAACTCCGCCCCATTGACGCAAATGGGCGGTAGGCGTGTACGGTGGGAGGTCTATATAA
GCAGAGCTGGTTTAGTGAACCGTCAGATCCGCTAGCGAATTCGGCTTGGGGATATCCACCATGGAGACAG
ACACACTCCTGCTATGGGTACTGCTGCTCTGGGTTCCAGGTTCCACTGGTGACTATCCATATGATGTTCC
AGATTATGCTATGTCCAAAGGAGAAGAGCTGTTCACTGGAGTGGTACCAATACTTGTGGAGTTGGACGGA
GATGTGAACGGACACAAATTTTCAGTCCGCGGGGAGGGGGAAGGGGATGCTACTATTGGCAAGCTGACGC
TCAAATTCATCTGTACCACCGGAAAACTCCCTGTACCCTGGCCCACACTGGTGACAACTCTGACTTACGG
CGTGCAATGTTTTAGCCGATACCCAGACCACATGAAGAGGCACGACTTTTTCAAAAGCGCAATGCCTGAA
GGATACGTACAGGAAAGGACCATTTCTTTTAAAGACGACGGGAAGTACAAAACCCGGGCAGTGGTGAAGT
TTGAGGGCGATACCCTCGTCAATAGGATCGAATTGAAGGGAACTGACTTCAAAGAAGATGGCAACATCCT
GGGTCACAAGCTTGAGTATAACTTTAACTCCCACAACGTGTATATTACAGCCGACAAACAGAAGAATGGA
ATTAAGGCTAACTTCACTGTCAGACACAATGTCGAAGATGGCTCCGTGCAGCTCGCCGATCACTATCAAC
AGAATACTCCTATCGGGGACGGCCCAGTCCTGCTGCCCGACAACCACTACCTGAGTACCCAGACTGTTCT
GAGCAAAGATCCGAACGAGAAGGGAACCGTCGAGGGGTCTACATCTGGAAGATCTTTGGATGATGTAGAC
CCATTGGTTACTACTAACTTTGGCAAGATTAGGGGAATTAAGAAAGAACTCAATAATGAAATTTTGGGTC
CTGTCATTCAGTTTCTTGGGGTTCCATATGCCGCTCCACCAACAGGAGAACATCGTTTCCAGCCTCCAGA
ACCACCATCTCCCTGGTCTGACATCCGGAACGCCACTCAGTTTGCTCCTGTATGTCCCCAGAATATCATT
GATGGCAGATTGCCTGAAGTTATGCTTCCTGTGTGGTTCACTAATAACTTGGATGTGGTTTCATCATACG
TCCAAGACCAGAGTGAAGACTGTCTATACTTAAACATCTATGTCCCAACTGAAGATGGTCCCCTTACAAA
GAAACACACAGATGATTTAGGTGATAATGACGGTGCTGAAGATGAAGATATTCGGGACAGTGGGGGTCCC
AAACCAGTGATGGTGTACATCCATGGCGGCTCTTACATGGAAGGTACTGGAAATCTGTATGATGGGAGTG
TCTTGGCAAGCTATGGCAATGTGATCGTCATCACAGTCAACTATCGGCTTGGGGTACTTGGCTTCTTGAG
CACAGGGGATCAGGCTGCCAAAGGAAACTACGGGCTCCTTGACCTCATCCAGGCCCTAAGATGGACCAGC
GAGAACATTGGGTTCTTTGGTGGTGACCCCTTGCGAATCACTGTGTTTGGATCAGGCGCTGGGGGTTCAT
GTGTCAACCTGCTGACTTTATCCCATTATTCTGAAGGTAACCGTTGGAGCAATTCAACCAAAGGACTTTT
TCAACGAGCAATAGCTCAGAGTGGAACAGCCCTTTCCAGCTGGGCTGTTAGTTTCCAGCCTGCAAAATAC
GCTAGAATTCTGGCCACAAAAGTTGGCTGCAATGTTTCAGATACAGTAGAGTTAGTAGAATGCCTGCAGA
AGAAGCCTTACAAAGAACTTGTTGATCAAGATGTTCAACCAGCCCGATACCACATAGCCTTTGGACCTGT
GATCGATGGTGATGTAATACCAGATGACCCTCAGATACTGATGGAACAAGGAGAGTTCCTCAACTATGAT
ATAATGTTGGGAGTTAACCAAGGGGAAGGGTTGAAGTTTGTCGAAAATATAGTAGATAGTGATGATGGTG
TATCAGCCAGTGATTTCGACTTTGCTGTTTCTAATTTTGTTGATAATTTATATGGATATCCTGAAGGCAA
AGATGTTTTGAGAGAAACCATTAAATTCATGTATACTGACTGGGCTGATCGCCATAATCCTGAAACTAGA
AGGAAGACATTGTTGGCTTTGTTTACGGACCATCAATGGGTAGCACCTGCTGTGGCCACAGCAGACCTTC
ACTCGAACTTTGGCTCACCTACATACTTCTATGCCTTTTATCATCATTGCCAAACAGATCAAGTTCCAGC
TTGGGCTGATGCAGCTCATGGGGATGAGGTTCCCTATGTGTTGGGAATCCCCATGATTGGCCCTACAGAG
TTATTTCCTTGCAATTTCTCCAAGAATGATGTGATGTTGAGTGCAGTAGTAATGACATACTGGACGAATT
TTGCTAAAACTGGTGACCCAAATCAACCAGTTCCTCAAGACACAAAATTCATCCATACCAAACCCAACCG
CTTTGAAGAAGTAGCATGGACCAGATATTCCCAGAAAGACCAGCTTTATCTCCATATTGGATTAAAACCG
AGAGTTAAAGAGCATTACAGAGCCAATAAGGTAAATCTCTGGCTGGAGCTGGTACCTCATCTGCATAATC
TCAATGACATTTCTCAGTATACCTCGACAACAACTAAAGTGCCATCCACGGACATCACTCTCAGACCTAC
AAGGAAGAATTCCACACCAGTCACATCAGCCTTTCCCACTGCCAAACAGGATGATCCCAAGCAACAACCA
AGCCCCTTCTCGGTGGATCAGAGGGACTACTCCACAGAGCTAAGTGTCACTATCGCAGTGGGGGCCTCTC
TGCTGTTTCTCAACATCTTGGCTTTTGCAGCCCTGTACTACAAGAAGGATAAGAGGAGACATGATGTCCA
CCGGAGGTGCAGCCCTCAGCGCACGACCACCAACGACCTAACCCATGCTCCAGAAGAGGAAATTATGTCT
CTCCAAATGAAGCACACTGACTTGGATCACGAGTGTGAGTCCATCCATCCACATGAGGTGGTTCTTCGGA
CCGCCTGTCCCCCAGATTATACTCTAGCTATGAGGAGGTCACCTGATGATATTCCACTAATGACACCTAA
CACCATCACAATGATTCCCAACACTATACCAGGGATTCAGCCCTTACATACATTCAACACATTTACTGGA
GGACAGAATAATACACTGCCCCATCCCCACCCACACCCCCATTCACATTCAACAACCAGGGTATAGAAGC
TTCGAATTCTGCAGTCGACGGTACCGCGGGCCCGGGATCCACCGGATCTAGATAACTGATCATAATCAGC
CATACCACATTTGTAGAGGTTTTACTTGCTTTAAAAAACCTCCCACACCTCCCCCTGAACCTGAAACATA
AAATGAATGCAATTGTTGTTGTTAACTTGTTTATTGCAGCTTATAATGGTTACAAATAAAGCAATAGCAT
CACAAATTTCACAAATAAAGCATTTTTTTCACTGCATTCTAGTTGTGGTTTGTCCAAACTCATCAATGTA
TCTTAACGCGTAAATTGTAAGCGTTAATATTTTGTTAAAATTCGCGTTAAATTTTTGTTAAATCAGCTCA
TTTTTTAACCAATAGGCCGAAATCGGCAAAATCCCTTATAAATCAAAAGAATAGACCGAGATAGGGT
[37 nt withheld, positions 4198-4234]
AAAGAACGTGGACTCCAACGTCAAAGG
[49 nt withheld, positions 4262-4310]
T
[91 nt withheld, positions 4312-4402]
G
[124 nt withheld, positions 4404-4527]
CAGGTGGCACTTTTCGGGGAAATGTGCGCGGAACCCCTATTTGTTTATTTTTCTAAATACATTCAAATAT
GTATCCGCTCATGAGACAATAACCCTGATAAATGCTTCAATAATATTGAAAAAGGAAGAGTCCTGAGGCG
GAAAGAACCAGCTGTGGAATGTGTGTCAGTTAGGGTGTGGAAAGTCCCCAGGCTCCCCAGCAGGCAGAAG
TATGCAAAGCATGCATCTCAATTAGTCAGCAACCAGGTGTGGAAAGTCCCCAGGCTCCCCAGCAGGCAGA
AGTATGCAAAGCATGCATCTCAATTAGTCAGCAACCATAGTCCCGCCCCTAACTCCGCCCATCCCGCCCC
TAACTCCGCCCAGTTCCGCCCATTCTCCGCCCCATGGCTGACTAATTTTTTTTATTTATGCAGAGGCCGA
GGCCGCCTCGGCCTCTGAGCTATTCCAGAAGTAGTGAGGAGGCTTTTTTGGAGGCCTAGGCTTTTGCAAA
GATCGATCAAGAGACAGGATGAGGATCGTTTCGCATGATTGAACAAGATGGATTGCACGCAGGTTCTCCG
GCCGCTTGGGTGGAGAGGCTATTCGGCTATGACTGGGCACAACAGACAATCGGCTGCTCTGATGCCGCCG
TGTTCCGGCTGTCAGCGCAGGGGCGCCCGGTTCTTTTTGTCAAGACCGACCTGTCCGGTGCCCTGAATGA
ACTGCAAGACGAGGCAGCGCGGCTATCGTGGCTGGCCACGACGGGCGTTCCTTGCGCAGCTGTGCTCGAC
GTTGTCACTGAAGCGGGAAGGGACTGGCTGCTATTGGGCGAAGTGCCGGGGCAGGATCTCCTGTCATCTC
ACCTTGCTCCTGCCGAGAAAGTATCCATCATGGCTGATGCAATGCGGCGGCTGCATACGCTTGATCCGGC
TACCTGCCCATTCGACCACCAAGCGAAACATCGCATCGAGCGAGCACGTACTCGGATGGAAGCCGGTCTT
GTCGATCAGGATGATCTGGACGAAGAGCATCAGGGGCTCGCGCCAGCCGAACTGTTCGCCAGGCTCAAGG
CGAGCATGCCCGACGGCGAGGATCTCGTCGTGACCCATGGCGATGCCTGCTTGCCGAATATCATGGTGGA
AAATGGCCGCTTTTCTGGATTCATCGACTGTGGCCGGCTGGGTGTGGCGGACCGCTATCAGGACATAGCG
TTGGCTACCCGTGATATTGCTGAAGAGCTTGGCGGCGAATGGGCTGACCGCTTCCTCGTGCTTTACGGTA
TCGCCGCTCCCGATTCGCAGCGCATCGCCTTCTATCGCCTTCTTGACGAGTTCTTCTGAGCGGGACTCTG
GGGTTCGAAATGACCGACCAAGCGACGCCCAACCTGCCATCACGAGATTTCGATTCCACCGCCGCCTTCT
ATGAAAGGTTGGGCTTCGGAATCGTTTTCCGGGACGCCGGCTGGATGATCCTCCAGCGCGGGGATCTCAT
GCTGGAGTTCTTCGCCCACCCTAGGGGGAGGCTAACTGAAACACGGAAGGAGACAATACCGGAAGGAACC
CGCGCTATGACGGCAATAAAAAGACAGAATAAAACGCACGGTGTTGGGTCGTTTGTTCATAAACGCGGGG
TTCGGTCCCAGGGCTGGCACTCTGTCGATACCCCACCGAGACCCCATTGGGGCCAATACGCCCGCGTTTC
TTCCTTTTCCCCACCCCACCCCCCAAGTTCGGGTGAAGGCCCAGGGCTCGCAGCCAACGTCGGGGCGGCA
GGCCCTGCCATAGCCTCAGGTTACTCATATATACTTTAGATTGATTTAAAACTTCATTTTTAATTTAAAA
GGATCTAGGTGAAGATCCTTTTTGATAATCTCATGACCAAAATCCCTTAACGTGAGTTTTCGTTCCACTG
AGCGTCAGACCCCGTAGAAAAGATCAAAGGATCTTCTTGAGATCCTTTTTTTCTGCGCGTAATCTGCTGC
TTGCAAACAAAAAAACCACCGCTACCAGCGGTGGTTTGTTTGCCGGATCAAGAGCTACCAACTCTTTTTC
CGAAGGTAACTGGCTTCAGCAGAGCGCAGATACCAAATACTGTCCTTCTAGTGTAGCCGTAGTTAGGCCA
CCACTTCAAGAACTCTGTAGCACCGCCTACATACCTCGCTCTGCTAATCCTGTTACCAGTGGCTGCTGCC
AGTGGCGATAAGTCGTGTCTTACCGGGTTGGACTCAAGACGATAGTTACCGGATAAGGCGCAGCGGTCGG
GCTGAACGGGGGGTTCGTGCACACAGCCCAGCTTGGAGCGAACGACCTACACCGAACTGAGATACCTACA
GCGTGAGCTATGAGAAAGCGCCACGCTTCCCGAAGGGAGAAAGGCGGACAGGTATCCGGTAAGCGGCAGG
GTCGGAACAGGAGAGCGCACGAGGGAGCTTCCAGGGGGAAACGCCTGGTATCTTTATAGTCCTGTCGGGT
TTCGCCACCTCTGACTTGAGCGTCGATTTTTGTGATGCTCGTCAGGGGGGCGGAGCCTATGGAAAAACGC
CAGCAACGCGGCCTTTTTACGGTTCCTGGCCTTTTGCTGGCCTTTTGCTCACATGTTCTTTCCTGCGTTA
TCCCCTGATTCTGTGGATAACCGTATTACCGCCATGCAT
