>Addgene plasmid #44967 | m-sGFP1-10::NLG1 | addgene partial sequence | sequence record 65189 | CMV-F 5'-CGCAAATGGGCGGTAGGCGTG-3'
TAGTGAACCGTCAGATCCGCTAGCGAATTCGGCTTGGGGATATCCACCATGGAGACAGACACACTCCTGC
TATGGGTACTGCTGCTCTGGGTTCCAGGTTCCACTGGTGACTATCCATATGATGTTCCAGATTATGCTAT
GTCCAAAGGAGAAGAGCTGTTCACTGGAGTGGTACCAATACTTGTGGAGTTGGACGGAGATGTGAACGGA
CACAAATTTTCAGTCCGCGGGGAGGGGGAAGGGGATGCTACTATTGGCAAGCTGACGCTCAAATTCATCT
GTACCACCGGAAAACTCCCTGTACCCTGGCCCACACTGGTGACAACTCTGACTTACGGCGTGCAATGTTT
TAGCCGATACCCAGACCACATGAAGAGGCACGACTTTTTCAAAAGCGCAATGCCTGAAGGATACGTACAG
GAAAGGACCATTTCTTTTAAAGACGACGGGAAGTACAAAACCCGGGCAGTGGTGAAGTTTGAGGGCGATA
CCCTCGTCAATAGGATCGAATTGAAGGGAACTGACTTCAAAGAAGATGGCAACATCCTGGGTCACAAGCT
TGAGTATAACTTTAACTCCCACAACGTGTATATTACAGCCGACAAACAGAAGAATGGAATTAAGGCTAAC
TTCACTGTCAGACACAATGTCGAAGATGGCTCCGTGCAGCTCGCCGATCACTATCAACAGAATACTCCTA
TCGGGGACGGCCCAGTCCTGCTGCCCGACAACCACTACCTGAGTACCCAGACTGTTCTGAGCAAAGATCC
GAACGAGAAGGGAACCGTCGAGGGGTCTAC
