>Addgene plasmid #44967 | m-sGFP1-10::NLG1 | addgene partial sequence | sequence record 65313 | sGFP-F1 5'-TCGCCGATCACTATCAACAG-3'
CCACTACCTGAGTACCCAGACTGTTCTGAGCAAAGATCCGAACGAGAAGGGAACCGTCGAGGGGTCTACA
TCTGGAAGATCTTTGGATGATGTAGACCCATTGGTTACTACTAACTTTGGCAAGATTAGGGGAATTAAGA
AAGAACTCAATAATGAAATTTTGGGTCCTGTCATTCAGTTTCTTGGGGTTCCATATGCCGCTCCACCAAC
AGGAGAACATCGTTTCCAGCCTCCAGAACCACCATCTCCCTGGTCTGACATCCGGAACGCCACTCAGTTT
GCTCCTGTATGTCCCCAGAATATCATTGATGGCAGATTGCCTGAAGTTATGCTTCCTGTGTGGTTCACTA
ATAACTTGGATGTGGTTTCATCATACGTCCAAGACCAGAGTGAAGACTGTCTATACTTAAACATCTATGT
CCCAACTGAAGATGGTCCCCTTACAAAGAAACACACAGATGATTTAGGTGATAATGACGGTGCTGAAGAT
GAAGATATTCGGGACAGTGGGGGTCCCAAACCAGTGATGGTGTACATCCATGGCGGCTCTTACATGGAAG
GTACTGGAAATCTGTATGATGGGAGTGTCTTGGCAAGCTATGGCAATGTGATCGTCATCACAGTCAACTA
TCGGCTTGGGGTACTTGGCTTCTTGAGCACAGGGGATCAGGCTGCCAAAGGAAACTACGGGCTCCTTGAC
CTCATCCAGGCCCTAAGATGGACCAGCGAGAACATTGGGTTCTTTGGTGGTGACCCCTTGCGAATCACTG
TGTTTGGATCAGGCGCTGGGGGTTCATGTGTCAACCTGCTGACTTTATCCCATT
